>Addgene plasmid #129937 | pRDAX-278 N-Tag Venus173/155[1] L10 FRB EBPF2 | depositor full sequence | sequence record 249315 | Full Sequence
GCCTGCCTCCAGGCCTCAATATTGGCCATTAGCCATATTATTCATTGGTTATATAGCATAAATCAATATT
GGCTATTGGCCATTGCATACGTTGTATCTATATCATAATATGTACATTTATATTGGCTCATGTCCAATAT
GACCGCCATGTTGGCATTGATTATTGACTAGTTATTAATAGTAATCAATTACGGGGTCATTAGTTCATAG
CCCATATATGGAGTTCCGCGTTACATAACTTACGGTAAATGGCCCGCCTGGCTGACCGCCCAACGACCCC
CGCCCATTGACGTCAATAATGACGTATGTTCCCATAGTAACGCCAATAGGGACTTTCCATTGACGTCAAT
GGGTGGAGTATTTACGGTAAACTGCCCACTTGGCAGTACATCAAGTGTATCATATGCCAAGTCCGCCCCC
TATTGACGTCAATGACGGTAAATGGCCCGCCTGGCATTATGCCCAGTACATGACCTTACGGGACTTTCCT
ACTTGGCAGTACATCTACGTATTAGTCATCGCTATTACCATGGTGATGCGGTTTTGGCAGTACACCAATG
GGCGTGGATAGCGGTTTGACTCACGGGGATTTCCAAGTCTCCACCCCATTGACGTCAATGGGAGTTTGTT
TTGGCACCAAAATCAACGGGACTTTCCAAAATGTCGTAATAACCCCGCCCCGTTGACGCAAATGGGCGGT
AGGCGTGTACGGTGGGAGGTCTATATAAGCAGAGCTCGTTTAGTGAACCGTCAGATCACTAGAAGCTTTA
TTGCGGTAGTTTATCACAGTTAAATTGCTAACGCAGTCAGTGCTTCTGACACAACAGTCTCGAACTTAAG
CTGCAGAAGTTGGTCGTGAGGCACTGGGCAGGTAAGTATCAAGGTTACAAGACAGGTTTAAGGAGACCAA
TAGAAACTGGGCTTGTCGAGACAGAGAAGACTCTTGCGTTTCTGATAGGCACCTATTGGTCTTACTGACA
TCCACTTTGCCTTTCTCTCCACAGGTGTCCACTCCCAGGCCACCATGGTGTCAAAGGGAGAAGAGTTGTT
TACCGGTGTTGTTCCCATACTGGTGGAACTGGATGGTGACGTCAATGGACACAAGTTTAGCGTTTCTGGC
GAAGGAGAAGGCGATGCTACCTATGGCAAACTGACCCTCAAACTGATCTGTACGACTGGAAAGTTGCCTG
TACCTTGGCCAACACTGGTCACAACCTTGGGCTATGGGCTGCAATGCTTTGCCCGTTATCCTGATCACAT
GAAGCAACATGACTTCTTTAAGTCTGCTATGCCAGAGGGATATGTGCAGGAACGGACTATCTTCTTCAAG
GACGACGGCAACTACAAGACGAGAGCTGAGGTGAAATTTGAGGGTGACACACTGGTGAATCGCATAGAGC
TGAAAGGCATCGACTTCAAAGAAGATGGGAATATTCTCGGGCATAAACTCGAGTACAACTACAATTCCCA
CAACGTGTACATCACTGCCGATAAGCAGAAGAATGGGATTAAGGCGAACTTCAAGATCCGACACAACATC
GAGGGGAGCTCTGCCAGCGGTGGCAGCACCTCCGTGGCCATCCTCTGGCATGAGATGTGGCATGAAGGCC
TGGAAGAGGCATCTCGTTTGTACTTTGGGGAAAGGAACGTGAAAGGCATGTTTGAGGTGCTGGAGCCCTT
GCATGCTATGATGGAACGGGGCCCCCAGACTCTGAAGGAAACATCCTTTAATCAGGCCTATGGTCGAGAT
TTAATGGAGGCCCAAGAGTGGTGCAGGAAGTACATGAAATCAGGGAATGTCAAGGACCTCACCCAAGCCT
GGGACCTCTATTATCATGTGTTCCGACGAATCTCATAAGAATTCAGATCCGCCCCTCTCCCTCCCCCCCC
CCTAACGTTACTGGCCGAAGCCGCTTGGAATAAGGCCGGTGTGCGTTTGTCTATATGTTATTTTCCACCA
TATTGCCGTCTTTTGGCAATGTGAGGGCCCGGAAACCTGGCCCTGTCTTCTTGACGAGCATTCCTAGGGG
TCTTTCCCCTCTCGCCAAAGGAATGCAAGGTCTGTTGAATGTCGTGAAGGAAGCAGTTCCTCTGGTAGCT
TCTTGAAGACAAACAACGTCTGTAGCGACCCTTTGCAGGCAGCGGAACCCCCCACCTGGCGACAGGTGCC
TCTGCGGCCAAAAGCCACGTGTATAAGATACACCTGCAAAGGCGGCACAACCCCAGTGCCACGTTGTGAG
TTGGATAGTTGTGGAAAGAGTCAAATGGCTCTCCTCAAGCGTATTCAACAAGGGGCTGAAGGATGCCCAG
AAGGTACCCCATTGTATGGGATCTGATCTGGGGCCTCGGTACACATGCTTTACATGTGTTTAGTCGAGGT
TAAAAAAACGTCTAGGCCCCCCGAACCACGGGGACGTGGTTTTCCTTTGAAAAACACGATGATAATATGG
CCACAACCATGGTGAGCAAGGGCGAGGAGCTGTTCACCGGGGTGGTGCCCATCCTGGTCGAGCTGGACGG
CGACGTAAACGGCCACAAGTTCAGCGTGAGGGGCGAGGGCGAGGGCGATGCCACCAACGGCAAGCTGACC
CTGAAGTTCATCTGCACCACCGGCAAGCTGCCCGTGCCCTGGCCCACCCTCGTGACCACCCTGAGCCACG
GCGTGCAGTGCTTCGCCCGCTACCCCGACCACATGAAGCAGCACGACTTCTTCAAGTCCGCCATGCCCGA
AGGCTACGTCCAGGAGCGCACCATCTTCTTCAAGGACGACGGCACCTACAAGACCCGCGCCGAGGTGAAG
TTCGAGGGCGACACCCTGGTGAACCGCATCGAGCTGAAGGGCGTCGACTTCAAGGAGGACGGCAACATCC
TGGGGCACAAGCTGGAGTACAACTTCAACAGCCACAACATCTATATCATGGCCGTCAAGCAGAAGAACGG
CATCAAGGTGAACTTCAAGATCCGCCACAACGTGGAGGACGGCAGCGTGCAGCTCGCCGACCACTACCAG
CAGAACACCCCCATCGGCGACGGCCCCGTGCTGCTGCCCGACAGCCACTACCTGAGCACCCAGTCCGTGC
TGAGCAAAGACCCCAACGAGAAGCGCGATCACATGGTCCTGCTGGAGTTCCGCACCGCCGCCGGGATCAC
TCTCGGCATGGACGAGCTGTACAAGTAAACCGGTGCTCGAGGTACCGATGAATAGCTAAGGTAGAGGCCG
CAGGTAAGTATCAAGGTTACAAGACAGGTTTAAGGAGACCAATAGAAACTGGGCTTGTCGAGACAGAGAA
GACTCTTGCGTTTCTGATAGGCACCTATTGGTCTTACTGACATCCACTTTGCCTTTCTCTCCACAGGTGT
CGACAATCAACCTCTGGATTACAAAATTTGTGAAAGATTGACTGGTATTCTTAACTATGTTGCTCCTTTT
ACGCTATGTGGATACGCTGCTTTAATGCCTTTGTATCATGCTATTGCTTCCCGTATGGCTTTCATTTTCT
CCTCCTTGTATAAATCCTGGTTGCTGTCTCTTTATGAGGAGTTGTGGCCCGTTGTCAGGCAACGTGGCGT
GGTGTGCACTGTGTTTGCTGACGCAACCCCCACTGGTTGGGGCATTGCCACCACCTGTCAGCTCCTTTCC
GGGACTTTCGCTTTCCCCCTCCCTATTGCCACGGCGGAACTCATCGCCGCCTGCCTTGCCCGCTGCTGGA
CAGGGGCTCGGCTGTTGGGCACTGACAATTCCGTGGTGTTGTCGGGGAAGCTGACGTCCTTTCCATGGCT
GCTCGCCTGTGTTGCCACCTGGATTCTGCGCGGGACGTCCTTCTGCTACGTCCCTTCGGCCCTCAATCCA
GCGGACCTTCCTTCCCGCGGCCTGCTGCCGGCTCTGCGGCCTCTTCCGCGTCTTCGCCTTCGCCCTCAGA
CGAGTCGGATCTCCCTTTGGGCCGCCTCCCCGCCTGGAATTCGAGCTCGGTACGATCAGCCTCGACTGTG
CCTTCTAGTTGCCAGCCATCTGTTGTTTGCCCCTCCCCCGTGCCTTCCTTGACCCTGGAAGGTGCCACTC
CCACTGTCCTTTCCTAATAAAATGAGGAAATTGCATCGCATTGTCTGAGTAGGTGTCATTCTATTCTGGG
GGGTGGGGTGGGGCAGGACAGCAAGGGGGAGGATTGGGAAGACAATAGCCCAGCTTTTGTTCCCTTTAGT
GAGGGTTAATTGCGCGCTTGGCGTAATCATGGTCATAGCTGTTTCCTGTGTGAAATTGTTATCCGCTAAT
TCACTCCTCAGGTGCAGGCTGCCTATCAGAAGGTGGTGGCTGGTGTGGCCAATGCCCTGGCTCACAAATA
CCACTGAGATCTTTTTCCCTCTGCCAAAAATTATGGGGACATCATGAAGCCCCTTGAGCATCTGACTTCT
GGCTAATAAAGGAAATTTATTTTCATTGCAATAGTGTGTTGGAATTTTTTGTGTCTCTCACTCGGAAGGA
CATATGGGAGGGCAAATCATTTAAAACATCAGAATGAGTATTTGGTTTAGAGTTTGGCAACATATGCCCA
TATGCTGGCTGCCATGAACAAAGGTTGGCTATAAAGAGGTCATCAGTATATGAAACAGCCCCCTGCTGTC
CATTCCTTATTCCATAGAAAAGCCTTGACTTGAGGTTAGATTTTTTTTATATTTTGTTTTGTGTTATTTT
TTTCTTTAACATCCCTAAAATTTTCCTTACATGTTTTACTAGCCAGATTTTTCCTCCTCTCCTGACTACT
CCCAGTCATAGCTGTCCCTCTTCTCTTATGGAGATCGGCCGGCCGCCGGCGTCGACGCGCGCGGCCGCGG
CGCGCCGTTGCTGGCGTTTTTCCATAGGCTCCGCCCCCCTGACGAGCATCACAAAAATCGACGCTCAAGT
CAGAGGTGGCGAAACCCGACAGGACTATAAAGATACCAGGCGTTTCCCCCTGGAAGCTCCCTCGTGCGCT
CTCCTGTTCCGACCCTGCCGCTTACCGGATACCTGTCCGCCTTTCTCCCTTCGGGAAGCGTGGCGCTTTC
TCATAGCTCACGCTGTAGGTATCTCAGTTCGGTGTAGGTCGTTCGCTCCAAGCTGGGCTGTGTGCACGAA
CCCCCCGTTCAGCCCGACCGCTGCGCCTTATCCGGTAACTATCGTCTTGAGTCCAACCCGGTAAGACACG
ACTTATCGCCACTGGCAGCAGCCACTGGTAACAGGATTAGCAGAGCGAGGTATGTAGGCGGTGCTACAGA
GTTCTTGAAGTGGTGGCCTAACTACGGCTACACTAGAAGAACAGTATTTGGTATCTGCGCTCTGCTGAAG
CCAGTTACCTTCGGAAAAAGAGTTGGTAGCTCTTGATCCGGCAAACAAACCACCGCTGGTAGCGGTGGTT
TTTTTGTTTGCAAGCAGCAGATTACGCGCAGAAAAAAAGGATCTCAAGAAGATCCTTTGATCTTTTCTAC
GGGGTCTGACGCTCAGTGGAACGAAAACTCACGTTAAGGGATTTTGGTCATGAGATTATCAAAAAGGATC
TTCACCTAGATCCTTTTAAATTAAAAATGAAGTTTTAAATCAATCTAAAGTATATATGAGTAAACTTGGT
CTGACAGTTACCAATGCTTAATCAGTGAGGCACCTATCTCAGCGATCTGTCTATTTCGTTCATCCATAGT
TGCCTGACTCCCCGTCGTGTAGATAACTACGATACGGGAGGGCTTACCATCTGGCCCCAGTGCTGCAATG
ATACCGCGAGACCCACGCTCACCGGCTCCAGATTTATCAGCAATAAACCAGCCAGCCGGAAGGGCCGAGC
GCAGAAGTGGTCCTGCAACTTTATCCGCCTCCATCCAGTCTATTAATTGTTGCCGGGAAGCTAGAGTAAG
TAGTTCGCCAGTTAATAGTTTGCGCAACGTTGTTGCCATTGCTACAGGCATCGTGGTGTCACGCTCGTCG
TTTGGTATGGCTTCATTCAGCTCCGGTTCCCAACGATCAAGGCGAGTTACATGATCCCCCATGTTGTGCA
AAAAAGCGGTTAGCTCCTTCGGTCCTCCGATCGTTGTCAGAAGTAAGTTGGCCGCAGTGTTATCACTCAT
GGTTATGGCAGCACTGCATAATTCTCTTACTGTCATGCCATCCGTAAGATGCTTTTCTGTGACTGGTGAG
TACTCAACCAAGTCATTCTGAGAATAGTGTATGCGGCGACCGAGTTGCTCTTGCCCGGCGTCAATACGGG
ATAATACCGCGCCACATAGCAGAACTTTAAAAGTGCTCATCATTGGAAAACGTTCTTCGGGGCGAAAACT
CTCAAGGATCTTACCGCTGTTGAGATCCAGTTCGATGTAACCCACTCGTGCACCCAACTGATCTTCAGCA
TCTTTTACTTTCACCAGCGTTTCTGGGTGAGCAAAAACAGGAAGGCAAAATGCCGCAAAAAAGGGAATAA
GGGCGACACGGAAATGTTGAATACTCATACTCTTCCTTTTTCAATATTATTGAAGCATTTATCAGGGTTA
TTGTCTCATGAGCGGATACATATTTGAATGTATTTAGAAAAATAAACAAATAGGGGTTCCGCGCACATTT
CCCCGAAAAGTGCCACCTGACGTCTAAGAAACCATTATTATCATGACATTAACCTATAAAAATAGGCGTA
TCACGAGGCCCTTTCGTCTACGCGCGCGCCGGCGGCGCGCCGTCGACGGCCGGCCGCGGCCGC
Features (pLannotate 1.2.2; 17 found; start..end, strand, type, name):
    155..532     +  enhancer       CMV enhancer: human cytomegalovirus immediate early enhancer
    534..733     +  promoter       CMV promoter: human cytomegalovirus (CMV) immediate early promoter
    872..1004    +  intron         chimeric intron: chimera between introns from human β-globin and immunoglobulin heavy chain genes
   1031..1552    +  CDS            (3-F)Tyr-EGFP (fragment): (3-F)Tyr-EGFP is a basic (constitutively fluorescent) green fluorescent protein published in 2004, derived from Aequorea victoria.
   1580..1855    +  CDS            FRB: FKBP-rapamycin binding domain of human FRAP
   1872..2458    +  misc_feature   IRES2: internal ribosome entry site (IRES) of the encephalomyocarditis virus (EMCV)
   2459..3178    +  CDS            EBFP2: enhanced blue variant of GFP (Ai et al., 2007) mammalian codon-optimized
   3224..3356    +  intron         chimeric intron: chimera between introns from human β-globin and immunoglobulin heavy chain genes
   3365..3953    +  misc_feature   WPRE: woodchuck hepatitis virus posttranscriptional regulatory element
   3957..3973    +  misc_feature   MCS (fragment): pUC18/19 multiple cloning site
   3986..4097    +  polyA_signal   bGH poly(A) signal: bovine growth hormone polyadenylation signal
   4193..4211    -  promoter       T3 promoter: promoter for bacteriophage T3 RNA polymerase
   4270..4344    +  CDS            HBB (fragment): HBB_PONPY - Experimental evidence at transcript level: Swiss-Prot protein existence level 2. Involved in oxygen transport from the lung to the various peripheral tissues. From Pongo pygmaeus (Bornean orangutan).
   4415..4470    +  polyA_signal   β-globin poly(A) signal: rabbit β-globin polyadenylation signal (Gil and Proudfoot, 1987)
   4849..5437    -  rep_origin     ori: high-copy-number ColE1/pMB1/pBR322/pUC origin of replication
   5608..6468    -  CDS            AmpR: β-lactamase; bla; confers resistance to ampicillin, carbenicillin, and related antibiotics
   6469..6573    -  promoter       AmpR promoter: bla
