[The description below was written by a language model from this plasmid's Addgene catalogue record and pLannotate feature annotations shown in this document.]
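Description:
pRDAX-278 N-Tag Venus173/155[1] L10 FRB EBPF2 is a custom-built mammalian expression plasmid of about 6.7 kb, designed as a vector for protein–protein interaction assays based on bimolecular or trimolecular fluorescence complementation (BiFC/TriFC). It is maintained in E. coli through a high-copy ColE1/pUC-type origin and selected with ampicillin via the β-lactamase gene and its native promoter.

The expression unit is driven by the human CMV immediate-early enhancer and promoter, followed by a chimeric β-globin/immunoglobulin intron that promotes efficient processing of the transcript. The first open reading frame begins with a GFP-family fragment of roughly 520 bp. The annotation software matched this to an EGFP derivative, but the plasmid name indicates it is a split Venus fragment (the 173/155 designation). It sits N-terminal to the insert, and the "L10" in the name presumably refers to a linker. The insert is FRB, the FKBP–rapamycin binding domain; the catalogue lists it as mouse, whereas the feature annotation matched the human FRAP domain, so the record is not consistent on species. Downstream, an EMCV IRES2 element allows cap-independent translation of the blue fluorescent protein EBFP2 from the same mRNA, giving an independent marker of transfected, expressing cells. A second chimeric intron, a WPRE and the bovine growth hormone polyadenylation signal complete the cassette, with a rabbit β-globin polyadenylation region further downstream.

In complementation assays, a non-fluorescent Venus fragment regains fluorescence only when brought together with its partner fragment(s) by interacting fusion proteins. The record does not name the partner constructs, but FRB is commonly paired with FKBP as a rapamycin-inducible control interaction.
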