Addgene plasmid #129937: pRDAX-278 N-Tag Venus173/155[1] L10 FRB EBPF2
Purpose: PPI (BiFC/TriFC) assay vector
Depositing lab: Gary Lewin. Depositing organization: Max-Delbrueck-Centrum fuer Molekulare Medizin (MDC).
Backbone
  Vector backbone: custom built
  Vector type: Mammalian Expression
Growth in bacteria
  Bacterial resistance: Ampicillin, 100 μg/mL
  Growth temperature: 37°C
  Growth strain: DH5alpha
  Copy number: High Copy
Gene/Insert
  Gene/Insert name: FRB
  Species: M. musculus (mouse)
  Cloning method: Restriction Enzyme; 5′ cloning site unknown (unknown if destroyed); 3′ cloning site unknown (unknown if destroyed)
Terms and licenses: Academic/Nonprofit Terms; Industry Terms: Not Available to Industry
How to cite: pRDAX-278 N-Tag Venus173/155[1] L10 FRB EBPF2 was a gift from Gary Lewin (Addgene plasmid # 129937 ; http://n2t.net/addgene:129937 ; RRID:Addgene_129937)
